Addgene plasmid #110181: pEGFP-PTEN
Purpose: Expression of PTEN tagged with EGFP
Depositing lab: Jose Esteban. Depositing organization: Agencia Estatal Consejo Superior de Investigaciones Científicas, M.P. Publication: PTEN is recruited to the postsynaptic terminal for NMDA receptor-dependent long-term depression. Jurado S, Benoist M, Lario A, Knafo S, Petrok CN, Esteban JA. EMBO J. 2010 Aug 18;29(16):2827-40. doi: 10.1038/emboj.2010.160. Epub 2010 Jul 13. PubMed 20628354.
Backbone
  Vector backbone: pEGFP-C1
  Backbone manufacturer: Clontech
  Backbone size w/o insert (bp): 4731
  Vector type: Mammalian Expression
Growth in bacteria
  Bacterial resistance: Kanamycin, 50 μg/mL
  Growth temperature: 37°C
  Growth strain: DH5alpha
  Copy number: Unknown
Gene/Insert
  Gene/Insert name: PTEN
  Species: R. norvegicus (rat)
  Insert size (bp): 1212
  Entrez Gene: Pten (a.k.a. MMAC1, Mmac, TEP1)
  Promoter: CMV
  Tag / fusion protein: EGFP (N terminal on backbone)
  Cloning method: Restriction Enzyme; 5′ cloning site XhoI (not destroyed); 3′ cloning site ApaI (not destroyed)
  Sequencing primers: 5′ unknown
Terms and licenses: Academic/Nonprofit Terms; Industry Terms: Not Available to Industry
How to cite: pEGFP-PTEN was a gift from Jose Esteban (Addgene plasmid # 110181 ; http://n2t.net/addgene:110181 ; RRID:Addgene_110181)
