[The description below was written by a language model from this plasmid's Addgene catalogue record and pLannotate feature annotations shown in this document.]
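Description:
pEGFP-PTEN is a mammalian expression plasmid built on the Clontech pEGFP-C1 backbone, carrying the rat Pten coding sequence (about 1.2 kb) fused to the C-terminus of EGFP, so that the fluorescent protein sits at the N-terminus of the fusion. The insert was placed between the XhoI and ApaI sites of the multiple cloning site, both of which are retained. Transcription is driven by the human cytomegalovirus immediate early enhancer and promoter, and the transcript is terminated by the SV40 polyadenylation signal downstream of the remaining polylinker. The automated annotation labels the insert by its match to the mouse PTEN protein entry, whereas the catalogue record gives rat as the species. This probably reflects the close similarity of the two orthologues rather than a real conflict. PTEN is a tumour suppressor with dual-specificity protein phosphatase activity and lipid phosphatase activity against phosphatidylinositol 3,4,5-trisphosphate.

The sequenced plasmid is about 5.9 kb. It replicates in E. coli from a high-copy ColE1/pUC-type origin and also carries an f1 phage origin for single-stranded DNA production. A single Tn5 NeoR/KanR gene provides selection in both hosts. A bacterial bla-type promoter expresses it for kanamycin selection in bacteria, while the adjacent SV40 enhancer/early promoter and an HSV TK polyadenylation signal allow G418 selection of stably transfected mammalian cells. Short annotated fragments of ble, SV40 large T antigen and the bGH poly(A) signal appear to be backbone remnants or partial matches, not functional elements. The construct is intended for expressing EGFP-tagged PTEN in mammalian cells. The associated publication concerns PTEN recruitment to the postsynaptic terminal during NMDA receptor-dependent long-term depression, which is consistent with use for visualising the protein's localisation in neurons.
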