Features (pLannotate 1.2.2; 16 found; start..end, strand, type, name):
     61..364     +  enhancer       CMV enhancer: human cytomegalovirus immediate early enhancer
    365..568     +  promoter       CMV promoter: human cytomegalovirus (CMV) immediate early promoter
    613..1329    +  CDS            EGFP: EGFP is a basic (constitutively fluorescent) green fluorescent protein published in 1996, derived from Aequorea victoria. It is reported to be a rapidly-maturing weak dimer with moderate acid sensitivity.
   1330..1349    +  misc_feature   MCS (fragment): multiple cloning site
   1351..2559    +  CDS            Pten: PTEN_MOUSE - Also known as Mmac1. Experimental evidence at protein level: Swiss-Prot protein existence level 1. In motile cells, suppresses the formation of lateral pseudopods and thereby promotes cell polarization and directed movement (By similarity). Tumor suppressor. Acts as a dual-specificity protein phosphatase, dephosphorylating tyrosine-, serine- and threonine- phosphorylated proteins. Also acts as a lipid phosphatase, removing the phosphate in the D3 position of the inositol ring from phosphatidylinositol 3,4,5-trisphosphate, phosphatidylinositol 3,4- diphosphate, phosphatidylinositol
   2563..2580    +  misc_feature   MCS (fragment): multiple cloning site
   2592..2676    +  CDS            large T antigen (fragment): large T antigen from SV40 (simian virus 40)
   2699..2820    +  polyA_signal   SV40 poly(A) signal: SV40 polyadenylation signal
   2854..3282    -  rep_origin     f1 ori (sequence partly withheld): f1 bacteriophage origin of replication; arrow indicates direction of (+) strand synthesis
   3309..3413    +  promoter       AmpR promoter: bla
   3415..3772    +  promoter       SV40 promoter: SV40 enhancer and early promoter
   3807..4601    +  CDS            NeoR/KanR: aminoglycoside phosphotransferase from Tn5; aph(3')-II (or nptII); confers resistance to neomycin, kanamycin, and G418 (Geneticin®)
   4622..4774    +  CDS            ble (fragment): BLE_KLEPN - Experimental evidence at protein level: Swiss-Prot protein existence level 1. Binding protein with a strong affinity to the bleomycin family of antibiotics. Binds to CL990; an antimitotic-antibiotic compound. From Klebsiella pneumoniae.
   4833..4880    +  polyA_signal   HSV TK poly(A) signal: herpes simplex virus thymidine kinase polyadenylation signal (Cole and Stacy, 1985)
   4971..4987    -  polyA_signal   bGH poly(A) signal (fragment): bovine growth hormone polyadenylation signal
   5209..5797    +  rep_origin     ori: high-copy-number ColE1/pMB1/pBR322/pUC origin of replication
>Addgene plasmid #110181 | pEGFP-PTEN | addgene full sequence | sequence record 210513 | Addgene NGS Result
TAGTTATTAATAGTAATCAATTACGGGGTCATTAGTTCATAGCCCATATATGGAGTTCCGCGTTACATAA
CTTACGGTAAATGGCCCGCCTGGCTGACCGCCCAACGACCCCCGCCCATTGACGTCAATAATGACGTATG
TTCCCATAGTAACGCCAATAGGGACTTTCCATTGACGTCAATGGGTGGAGTATTTACGGTAAACTGCCCA
CTTGGCAGTACATCAAGTGTATCATATGCCAAGTACGCCCCCTATTGACGTCAATGACGGTAAATGGCCC
GCCTGGCATTATGCCCAGTACATGACCTTATGGGACTTTCCTACTTGGCAGTACATCTACGTATTAGTCA
TCGCTATTACCATGGTGATGCGGTTTTGGCAGTACATCAATGGGCGTGGATAGCGGTTTGACTCACGGGG
ATTTCCAAGTCTCCACCCCATTGACGTCAATGGGAGTTTGTTTTGGCACCAAAATCAACGGGACTTTCCA
AAATGTCGTAACAACTCCGCCCCATTGACGCAAATGGGCGGTAGGCGTGTACGGTGGGAGGTCTATATAA
GCAGAGCTGGTTTAGTGAACCGTCAGATCCGCTAGCGCTACCGGTCGCCACCATGGTGAGCAAGGGCGAG
GAGCTGTTCACCGGGGTGGTGCCCATCCTGGTCGAGCTGGACGGCGACGTAAACGGCCACAAGTTCAGCG
TGTCCGGCGAGGGCGAGGGCGATGCCACCTACGGCAAGCTGACCCTGAAGTTCATCTGCACCACCGGCAA
GCTGCCCGTGCCCTGGCCCACCCTCGTGACCACCCTGACCTACGGCGTGCAGTGCTTCAGCCGCTACCCC
GACCACATGAAGCAGCACGACTTCTTCAAGTCCGCCATGCCCGAAGGCTACGTCCAGGAGCGCACCATCT
TCTTCAAGGACGACGGCAACTACAAGACCCGCGCCGAGGTGAAGTTCGAGGGCGACACCCTGGTGAACCG
CATCGAGCTGAAGGGCATCGACTTCAAGGAGGACGGCAACATCCTGGGGCACAAGCTGGAGTACAACTAC
AACAGCCACAACGTCTATATCATGGCCGACAAGCAGAAGAACGGCATCAAGGTGAACTTCAAGATCCGCC
ACAACATCGAGGACGGCAGCGTGCAGCTCGCCGACCACTACCAGCAGAACACCCCCATCGGCGACGGCCC
CGTGCTGCTGCCCGACAACCACTACCTGAGCACCCAGTCCGCCCTGAGCAAAGACCCCAACGAGAAGCGC
GATCACATGGTCCTGCTGGAGTTCGTGACCGCCGCCGGGATCACTCTCGGCATGGACGAGCTGTACAAGT
CCGGACTCAGATCTCGAGCCATGACAGCCATCATCAAAGAGATCGTTAGCAGAAACAAAAGGAGATATCA
AGAGGATGGATTCGACTTAGACTTGACCTATATTTATCCAAATATTATTGCTATGGGATTTCCTGCAGAA
AGACTTGAAGGTGTATACAGGAACAATATTGATGATGTAGTAAGGTTTTTGGATTCAAAGCATAAAAACC
ATTACAAGATATACAATCTATGTGCTGAGAGACATTATGACACCGCCAAATTTAACTGCAGAGTTGCACA
GTATCCTTTTGAAGACCATAACCCACCACAGCTAGAACTTATCAAACCCTTTTGTGAAGATCTTGACCAA
TGGCTAAGTGAAGACGACAATCATGTTGCAGCAATTCACTGTAAAGCTGGGAAAGGACGGACTGGTGTAA
TGATTTGTGCATATTTATTGCATCGGGGCAAGTTTTTAAAGGCACAAGAGGCCCTGGATTTTTATGGGGA
AGTAAGGACCAGAGATAAAAAGGGAGTAACTATTCCCAGTCAGAGGCGCTATGTATATTATTATAGCTAC
CTGTTAAAGAATCACCTGGATTACAGACCAGTGGCACTGTTGTTTCACAAGATGATGTTTGAAACTATTC
CAATGTTCAGTGGCGGAACTTGCAATCCCCAGTTTGTGGTCTGCCAGCTAAAGGTGAAGATCTACTCCTC
CAACTCAGGACCCACGCGGCGGGAGGACAAGCTCATGTACTTTGAGTTCCCTCAGCCATTGCCTGTGTGT
GGTGACATCAAAGTAGAGTTCTTCCACAAACAGAACAAGATGCTCAAAAAGGACAAAATGTTTCACTTTT
GGGTAAATACGTTCTTCATACCAGGACCAGAGGAAACCTCAGAAAAAGTGGAAAATGGAAGTCTTTGTGA
TCAGGAAATCGATAGCATTTGTAGTATAGAGCGTGCGGATAATGACAAGGAGTATCTTGTGCTCACCCTG
ACAAAAAATGATCTTGACAAAGCAAACAAAGACAAGGCCAACCGATACTTCTCTCCAAATTTTAAGGTGA
AATTATACTTTACAAAAACAGTAGAGGAACCATCAAATCCAGAGGCTAGCAGTTCAACTTCTGTGACTCC
AGACGTTAGTGACAATGAACCTGATCATTATAGATATTCTGACACCACTGACTCTGATCCAGAGAATGAA
CCTTTTGATGAAGATCAGCATTCACAAATTACAAAAGTCTGAGGGCCCGGGATCCACCGGATCTAGATAA
CTGATCATAATCAGCCATACCACATTTGTAGAGGTTTTACTTGCTTTAAAAAACCTCCCACACCTCCCCC
TGAACCTGAAACATAAAATGAATGCAATTGTTGTTGTTAACTTGTTTATTGCAGCTTATAATGGTTACAA
ATAAAGCAATAGCATCACAAATTTCACAAATAAAGCATTTTTTTCACTGCATTCTAGTTGTGGTTTGTCC
AAACTCATCAATGTATCTTAACGCGTAAATTGTAAGCGTTAATATTTTGTTAAAATTCGCGTTAAATTTT
TGTTAAATCAGCTCATTTTTTAACCAATAGGCCGAAATCGGCAAAATCCCTTATAAATCAAAAGAATAGA
CCGAGATAGGGT
[37 nt withheld, positions 2953-2989]
AAAGAACGTGGACTCCAACGTCAAAGG
[49 nt withheld, positions 3017-3065]
T
[91 nt withheld, positions 3067-3157]
G
[124 nt withheld, positions 3159-3282]
CAGGTGGCACTTTTCGGGGAAATGTGCGCGGAACCCCTATTTGTTTATTTTTCTAAATACATTCAAATAT
GTATCCGCTCATGAGACAATAACCCTGATAAATGCTTCAATAATATTGAAAAAGGAAGAGTCCTGAGGCG
GAAAGAACCAGCTGTGGAATGTGTGTCAGTTAGGGTGTGGAAAGTCCCCAGGCTCCCCAGCAGGCAGAAG
TATGCAAAGCATGCATCTCAATTAGTCAGCAACCAGGTGTGGAAAGTCCCCAGGCTCCCCAGCAGGCAGA
AGTATGCAAAGCATGCATCTCAATTAGTCAGCAACCATAGTCCCGCCCCTAACTCCGCCCATCCCGCCCC
TAACTCCGCCCAGTTCCGCCCATTCTCCGCCCCATGGCTGACTAATTTTTTTTATTTATGCAGAGGCCGA
GGCCGCCTCGGCCTCTGAGCTATTCCAGAAGTAGTGAGGAGGCTTTTTTGGAGGCCTAGGCTTTTGCAAA
GATCGATCAAGAGACAGGATGAGGATCGTTTCGCATGATTGAACAAGATGGATTGCACGCAGGTTCTCCG
GCCGCTTGGGTGGAGAGGCTATTCGGCTATGACTGGGCACAACAGACAATCGGCTGCTCTGATGCCGCCG
TGTTCCGGCTGTCAGCGCAGGGGCGCCCGGTTCTTTTTGTCAAGACCGACCTGTCCGGTGCCCTGAATGA
ACTGCAAGACGAGGCAGCGCGGCTATCGTGGCTGGCCACGACGGGCGTTCCTTGCGCAGCTGTGCTCGAC
GTTGTCACTGAAGCGGGAAGGGACTGGCTGCTATTGGGCGAAGTGCCGGGGCAGGATCTCCTGTCATCTC
ACCTTGCTCCTGCCGAGAAAGTATCCATCATGGCTGATGCAATGCGGCGGCTGCATACGCTTGATCCGGC
TACCTGCCCATTCGACCACCAAGCGAAACATCGCATCGAGCGAGCACGTACTCGGATGGAAGCCGGTCTT
GTCGATCAGGATGATCTGGACGAAGAGCATCAGGGGCTCGCGCCAGCCGAACTGTTCGCCAGGCTCAAGG
CGAGCATGCCCGACGGCGAGGATCTCGTCGTGACCCATGGCGATGCCTGCTTGCCGAATATCATGGTGGA
AAATGGCCGCTTTTCTGGATTCATCGACTGTGGCCGGCTGGGTGTGGCGGACCGCTATCAGGACATAGCG
TTGGCTACCCGTGATATTGCTGAAGAGCTTGGCGGCGAATGGGCTGACCGCTTCCTCGTGCTTTACGGTA
TCGCCGCTCCCGATTCGCAGCGCATCGCCTTCTATCGCCTTCTTGACGAGTTCTTCTGAGCGGGACTCTG
GGGTTCGAAATGACCGACCAAGCGACGCCCAACCTGCCATCACGAGATTTCGATTCCACCGCCGCCTTCT
ATGAAAGGTTGGGCTTCGGAATCGTTTTCCGGGACGCCGGCTGGATGATCCTCCAGCGCGGGGATCTCAT
GCTGGAGTTCTTCGCCCACCCTAGGGGGAGGCTAACTGAAACACGGAAGGAGACAATACCGGAAGGAACC
CGCGCTATGACGGCAATAAAAAGACAGAATAAAACGCACGGTGTTGGGTCGTTTGTTCATAAACGCGGGG
TTCGGTCCCAGGGCTGGCACTCTGTCGATACCCCACCGAGACCCCATTGGGGCCAATACGCCCGCGTTTC
TTCCTTTTCCCCACCCCACCCCCCAAGTTCGGGTGAAGGCCCAGGGCTCGCAGCCAACGTCGGGGCGGCA
GGCCCTGCCATAGCCTCAGGTTACTCATATATACTTTAGATTGATTTAAAACTTCATTTTTAATTTAAAA
GGATCTAGGTGAAGATCCTTTTTGATAATCTCATGACCAAAATCCCTTAACGTGAGTTTTCGTTCCACTG
AGCGTCAGACCCCGTAGAAAAGATCAAAGGATCTTCTTGAGATCCTTTTTTTCTGCGCGTAATCTGCTGC
TTGCAAACAAAAAAACCACCGCTACCAGCGGTGGTTTGTTTGCCGGATCAAGAGCTACCAACTCTTTTTC
CGAAGGTAACTGGCTTCAGCAGAGCGCAGATACCAAATACTGTTCTTCTAGTGTAGCCGTAGTTAGGCCA
CCACTTCAAGAACTCTGTAGCACCGCCTACATACCTCGCTCTGCTAATCCTGTTACCAGTGGCTGCTGCC
AGTGGCGATAAGTCGTGTCTTACCGGGTTGGACTCAAGACGATAGTTACCGGATAAGGCGCAGCGGTCGG
GCTGAACGGGGGGTTCGTGCACACAGCCCAGCTTGGAGCGAACGACCTACACCGAACTGAGATACCTACA
GCGTGAGCTATGAGAAAGCGCCACGCTTCCCGAAGGGAGAAAGGCGGACAGGTATCCGGTAAGCGGCAGG
GTCGGAACAGGAGAGCGCACGAGGGAGCTTCCAGGGGGAAACGCCTGGTATCTTTATAGTCCTGTCGGGT
TTCGCCACCTCTGACTTGAGCGTCGATTTTTGTGATGCTCGTCAGGGGGGCGGAGCCTATGGAAAAACGC
CAGCAACGCGGCCTTTTTACGGTTCCTGGCCTTTTGCTGGCCTTTTGCTCACATGTTCTTTCCTGCGTTA
TCCCCTGATTCTGTGGATAACCGTATTACCGCCATGCAT
